>Addgene plasmid #176707 | pYCTK003 | addgene full sequence | sequence record 351554 | Addgene NGS Result
GGATAACCGTAGTCGGTCTCAAACGAACGTGTGATGACTACTGGACACTTCAGGGCTTTTCCAGATATAC
AGAGCTTTATAATACAATCTAAGGGCAAAATAAAAAAGGAAAAAGAGTACGGTAGTTGAGAAAAAAACCG
GAAAGGAATTGCTTTAAAGATCTTAGTAGAATGAAATAGTACCACCTACTCGCCTCCTTTTTTTGTGCTT
CTTGAGAGGTCTTTTGAGCTGTTGCATCATGCTGTTATTTAGAGGTTATTTTTTGACCTTGGTTTTTCCT
TCTTTTCGCCGTACTCAGCCCGAGAAAAAAGCAGCGACTGCACTAAACTAGAGGAAAGAAGGCTTAAAAC
ATCACGCGATCCATATAAAGACCCGAGTAGTTGGAGAGATTGACTACTTGACGTTCAAAAGAACATACAT
AAGGATAAATTCGTTCGGACTTTTTAACTTACACACATCTTTTGGTGTTCATTCAAGGGGCGGTAGTGCT
TGTAGTCCGCACAGGCGGATACTTTTTAGTTTGGGAAGAGTTAACTGGAGAGGGCAGTTTACTTTCACAT
ACTCTTTTATCTTTCTGAAGTAAAATGTGATGTACCTACAAGCAATGCATAAGCTCTTGAGTTTTAGATC
TGTTTCACCCTGGAACTCAAAATTCTTTTACTCGAAATTTTTACTTTTTTTTTTTTTGTTTCTGCATTCT
CTCAGATTTTAGATGATGCGGTTTTTTACAGGGCATTGAAACAATTGCAGAAAAGCAACATACTAATATA
TCATAACTTTTTACTCTTGCCTCTCAGAAACTATATATACGTTGTAATCATTTTCTTTCTTCTAATAGCT
AGTTCGTTTGAACTACAAGGAAATAAGGCAGAGAAAAAGAAAGGAAAATAATAGATCTATGTGAGACCAG
ACCAATAAAAAACGCCCGGCGGCAACCGAGCGTTCTGAACAAATCCAGATGGAGTTCTGAGGTCATTACT
GGATCTATCAACAGGAGTCCAAGCGAGCTCGATATCAAATTACGCCCCGCCCTGCCACTCATCGCAGTAC
TGTTGTAATTCATTAAGCATTCTGCCGACATGGAAGCCATCACAAACGGCATGATGAACCTGAATCGCCA
GCGGCATCAGCACCTTGTCGCCTTGCGTATAATATTTGCCCATGGTGAAAACGGGGGCGAAGAAGTTGTC
CATATTGGCCACGTTTAAATCAAAACTGGTGAAACTCACCCAGGGATTGGCTGAAACGAAAAACATATTC
TCAATAAACCCTTTAGGGAAATAGGCCAGGTTTTCACCGTAACACGCCACATCTTGCGAATATATGTGTA
GAAACTGCCGGAAATCGTCGTGGTATTCACTCCAGAGCGATGAAAACGTTTCAGTTTGCTCATGGAAAAC
GGTGTAACAAGGGTGAACACTATCCCATATCACCAGCTCACCGTCTTTCATTGCCATACGAAATTCCGGA
TGAGCATTCATCAGGCGGGCAAGAATGTGAATAAAGGCCGGATAAAACTTGTGCTTATTTTTCTTTACGG
TCTTTAAAAAGGCCGTAATATCCAGCTGAACGGTCTGGTTATAGGTACATTGAGCAACTGACTGAAATGC
CTCAAAATGTTCTTTACGATGCCATTGGGATATATCAACGGTGGTATATCCAGTGATTTTTTTCTCCATT
TTAGCTTCCTTAGCTCCTGAAAATCTCGATAACTCAAAAAATACGCCCGGTAGTGATCTTATTTCATTAT
GGTGAAAGTTGGAACCTCTTACGTGCCCGATCAATCATGACCAAAATCCCTTAACGTGAGTTTTCGTTCC
ACTGAGCGTCAGACCCCGTAGAAAAGATCAAAGGATCTTCTTGAGATCCTTTTTTTCTGCGCGTAATCTG
CTGCTTGCAAACAAAAAAACCACCGCTACCAGCGGTGGTTTGTTTGCCGGATCAAGAGCTACCAACTCTT
TTTCCGAAGGTAACTGGCTTCAGCAGAGCGCAGATACCAAATACTGTTCTTCTAGTGTAGCCGTAGTTAG
GCCACCACTTCAAGAACTCTGTAGCACCGCCTACATACCTCGCTCTGCTAATCCTGTTACCAGTGGCTGC
TGCCAGTGGCGATAAGTCGTGTCTTACCGGGTTGGACTCAAGACGATAGTTACCGGATAAGGCGCAGCGG
TCGGGCTGAACGGGGGGTTCGTGCACACAGCCCAGCTTGGAGCGAACGACCTACACCGAACTGAGATACC
TACAGCGTGAGCTATGAGAAAGCGCCACGCTTCCCGAAGGGAGAAAGGCGGACAGGTATCCGGTAAGCGG
CAGGGTCGGAACAGGAGAGCGCACGAGGGAGCTTCCAGGGGGAAACGCCTGGTATCTTTATAGTCCTGTC
GGGTTTCGCCACCTCTGACTTGAGCGTCGATTTTTGTGATGCTCGTCAGGGGGGCGGAGCCTATGGAAAA
ACGCCAGCAACGCGGCCTTTTTACGGTTCCTGGCCTTTTGCTGGCCTTTTGCTCACATGTTCTTTCCTGC
GTTATCCCCTGATTCTGT
Features (pLannotate 1.2.2; 4 found; start..end, strand, type, name):
    915..949     -  terminator     lambda t0 terminator: minimal transcription terminator from phage lambda (Scholtissek and Grosse, 1987)
   1023..1679    -  CDS            cat: CAT_ECOLX - Experimental evidence at protein level: Swiss-Prot protein existence level 1. This enzyme is an effector of chloramphenicol resistance in bacteria. From Escherichia coli. This protein is used as a marker in many commonly used cloning vectors, such as pACYC184.
   1680..1777    -  promoter       cat promoter: promoter of the E. coli cat gene encoding chloramphenicol acetyltransferase
   1861..2449    +  rep_origin     ori: high-copy-number ColE1/pMB1/pBR322/pUC origin of replication
