[The description below was written by a language model from this plasmid's Addgene catalogue record and pLannotate feature annotations shown in this document.]
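Description:
pYCTK003 is a level 0 (L0) part plasmid from a Golden Gate toolkit for engineering cell-cell communication in Saccharomyces cerevisiae. It is built on the pYTK001 part-entry backbone and is classed as a synthetic biology vector. At about 2.5 kb, it is a storage and assembly plasmid maintained in E. coli, not a yeast expression vector. The annotated features show no yeast origin, centromere or auxotrophic marker. The annotated backbone elements are a ColE1/pMB1-type origin of replication, a chloramphenicol acetyltransferase (cat) gene driven by its native cat promoter for chloramphenicol selection, and a lambda t0 terminator downstream of cat. The catalogue entry lists the plasmid as low copy, whereas the automated annotation labels the origin as a high-copy type. The record does not resolve this discrepancy.

The payload is P-FUS3, the promoter of the budding yeast FUS3 gene, which the depositor describes as alpha-factor-responsive and categorises as a "response part" of the toolkit. The feature table does not annotate it, so it presumably lies in the unannotated region of roughly 900 bp ahead of the terminator. The promoter was inserted by Golden Gate cloning through BsmBI sites, which were destroyed in the process. The plasmid remains Golden Gate compatible, so the part can be released and combined with coding sequences, terminators and other parts in higher-level assemblies. In such assemblies, the promoter would place a downstream gene under the control of mating pheromone signalling. Receiver cells could then switch on an output in response to alpha-factor secreted by sender cells, which fits the toolkit's aim of building multicellular yeast networks.
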