Addgene plasmid #176707: pYCTK003
Purpose: The plasmid is part of a GG toolkit for cell-cell communication in S. cerevisiae. This plasmid is an L0 part plasmid and contains the alpha-factor-responsive promoter FUS3 (response part).
Depositing lab: Victor Sourjik. Publication: Construction of multicellular yeast networks using the communication toolkit with variable specificity and attenuation. Krink N, Loechner AC, Anders A, Kahnt J, Rensing S, Hochberg G, Sourjik V. bioRxiv 2021 10.1101/2021.09.27.462023.
Backbone
  Vector backbone: pYTK001
  Vector type: Synthetic Biology
Growth in bacteria
  Bacterial resistance: Chloramphenicol, 25 μg/mL
  Growth temperature: 37°C
  Growth strain: DH5alpha
  Copy number: Low Copy
Gene/Insert
  Gene/Insert name: P-FUS3
  Species: S. cerevisiae (budding yeast)
  Cloning method: Restriction Enzyme; 5′ cloning site BsmBI (destroyed during cloning); 3′ cloning site BsmBI (destroyed during cloning)
  Sequencing primers: 5′ CCTGGCCTTTTGCTGGCC; 3′ CCAGTAATGACCTCAGAACTC
Terms and licenses: Academic/Nonprofit Terms; Industry Terms: Not Available to Industry
Depositor comments: The part was cloned into the vector using Goden Gate. The plasmid is Golden Gate Cloning compatible. Please visit https://doi.org/10.1101/2021.09.27.462023 for bioRxiv preprint.
How to cite: pYCTK003 was a gift from Victor Sourjik (Addgene plasmid # 176707 ; http://n2t.net/addgene:176707 ; RRID:Addgene_176707)
