>Addgene plasmid #176707 | pYCTK003 | depositor partial sequence | sequence record 342463 | P-FUS3
AACGTGTGATGACTACTGGACACTTCAGGGCTTTTCCAGATATACAGAGCTTTATAATACAATCTAAGGG
CAAAATAAAAAAGGAAAAAGAGTACGGTAGTTGAGAAAAAAACCGGAAAGGAATTGCTTTAAAGATCTTA
GTAGAATGAAATAGTACCACCTACTCGCCTCCTTTTTTTGTGCTTCTTGAGAGGTCTTTTGAGCTGTTGC
ATCATGCTGTTATTTAGAGGTTATTTTTTGACCTTGGTTTTTCCTTCTTTTCGCCGTACTCAGCCCGAGA
AAAAAGCAGCGACTGCACTAAACTAGAGGAAAGAAGGCTTAAAACATCACGCGATCCATATAAAGACCCG
AGTAGTTGGAGAGATTGACTACTTGACGTTCAAAAGAACATACATAAGGATAAATTCGTTCGGACTTTTT
AACTTACACACATCTTTTGGTGTTCATTCAAGGGGCGGTAGTGCTTGTAGTCCGCACAGGCGGATACTTT
TTAGTTTGGGAAGAGTTAACTGGAGAGGGCAGTTTACTTTCACATACTCTTTTATCTTTCTGAAGTAAAA
TGTGATGTACCTACAAGCAATGCATAAGCTCTTGAGTTTTAGATCTGTTTCACCCTGGAACTCAAAATTC
TTTTACTCGAAATTTTTACTTTTTTTTTTTTTGTTTCTGCATTCTCTCAGATTTTAGATGATGCGGTTTT
TTACAGGGCATTGAAACAATTGCAGAAAAGCAACATACTAATATATCATAACTTTTTACTCTTGCCTCTC
AGAAACTATATATACGTTGTAATCATTTTCTTTCTTCTAATAGCTAGTTCGTTTGAACTACAAGGAAATA
AGGCAGAGAAAAAGAAAGGAAAATAAT
